>Addgene plasmid #180664 | pMYT011 | addgene full sequence | sequence record 369269 | Addgene NGS Result
AGTCGGTCTCAAACGACTGAACGAATCTCCCTATCAGTGATAGAGAACCCCATGTCGATTCCCTATCAGT
GATAGAGAGCTATGTCACTATCCCTATCAGTGATAGAGATTTATTCTCTAAAGTTATCGATAAATAATTT
ATAAATAGGAGGACGCTGAGAGCTATGGACGAAGTCTATGGTATTGTTGGAGAAACCTTTAGGAACGACT
AGCAAATATACACAGTACTAATATTCAGTTAATTATCACGAAAAAGATCTATGTGAGACCAGACCAATAA
AAAACGCCCGGCGGCAACCGAGCGTTCTGAACAAATCCAGATGGAGTTCTGAGGTCATTACTGGATCTAT
CAACAGGAGTCCAAGCGAGCTCGATATCAAATTACGCCCCGCCCTGCCACTCATCGCAGTACTGTTGTAA
TTCATTAAGCATTCTGCCGACATGGAAGCCATCACAAACGGCATGATGAACCTGAATCGCCAGCGGCATC
AGCACCTTGTCGCCTTGCGTATAATATTTGCCCATGGTGAAAACGGGGGCGAAGAAGTTGTCCATATTGG
CCACGTTTAAATCAAAACTGGTGAAACTCACCCAGGGATTGGCTGAAACGAAAAACATATTCTCAATAAA
CCCTTTAGGGAAATAGGCCAGGTTTTCACCGTAACACGCCACATCTTGCGAATATATGTGTAGAAACTGC
CGGAAATCGTCGTGGTATTCACTCCAGAGCGATGAAAACGTTTCAGTTTGCTCATGGAAAACGGTGTAAC
AAGGGTGAACACTATCCCATATCACCAGCTCACCGTCTTTCATTGCCATACGAAATTCCGGATGAGCATT
CATCAGGCGGGCAAGAATGTGAATAAAGGCCGGATAAAACTTGTGCTTATTTTTCTTTACGGTCTTTAAA
AAGGCCGTAATATCCAGCTGAACGGTCTGGTTATAGGTACATTGAGCAACTGACTGAAATGCCTCAAAAT
GTTCTTTACGATGCCATTGGGATATATCAACGGTGGTATATCCAGTGATTTTTTTCTCCATTTTAGCTTC
CTTAGCTCCTGAAAATCTCGATAACTCAAAAAATACGCCCGGTAGTGATCTTATTTCATTATGGTGAAAG
TTGGAACCTCTTACGTGCCCGATCAATCATGACCAAAATCCCTTAACGTGAGTTTTCGTTCCACTGAGCG
TCAGACCCCGTAGAAAAGATCAAAGGATCTTCTTGAGATCCTTTTTTTCTGCGCGTAATCTGCTGCTTGC
AAACAAAAAAACCACCGCTACCAGCGGTGGTTTGTTTGCCGGATCAAGAGCTACCAACTCTTTTTCCGAA
GGTAACTGGCTTCAGCAGAGCGCAGATACCAAATACTGTTCTTCTAGTGTAGCCGTAGTTAGGCCACCAC
TTCAAGAACTCTGTAGCACCGCCTACATACCTCGCTCTGCTAATCCTGTTACCAGTGGCTGCTGCCAGTG
GCGATAAGTCGTGTCTTACCGGGTTGGACTCAAGACGATAGTTACCGGATAAGGCGCAGCGGTCGGGCTG
AACGGGGGGTTCGTGCACACAGCCCAGCTTGGAGCGAACGACCTACACCGAACTGAGATACCTACAGCGT
GAGCTATGAGAAAGCGCCACGCTTCCCGAAGGGAGAAAGGCGGACAGGTATCCGGTAAGCGGCAGGGTCG
GAACAGGAGAGCGCACGAGGGAGCTTCCAGGGGGAAACGCCTGGTATCTTTATAGTCCTGTCGGGTTTCG
CCACCTCTGACTTGAGCGTCGATTTTTGTGATGCTCGTCAGGGGGGCGGAGCCTATGGAAAAACGCCAGC
AACGCGGCCTTTTTACGGTTCCTGGCCTTTTGCTGGCCTTTTGCTCACATGTTCTTTCCTGCGTTATCCC
CTGATTCTGTGGATAACCGT
Features (pLannotate 1.2.2; 7 found; start..end, strand, type, name):
     27..48      +  promoter       tight TRE promoter (fragment): Tet-responsive promoter PTight, consisting of seven tet operator sequences followed by the minimal CMV promoter
     60..78      +  protein_bind   tet operator: tetO; bacterial operator O2 for the tetR and tetA genes tetracycline repressor TetR
     90..114     +  promoter       H1-2O2 promoter (fragment): doxycycline-inducible variant of the human H1 RNA promoter (Henriksen et al., 2007)
    277..311     -  terminator     lambda t0 terminator: minimal transcription terminator from phage lambda (Scholtissek and Grosse, 1987)
    385..1041    -  CDS            cat: CAT_ECOLX - Experimental evidence at protein level: Swiss-Prot protein existence level 1. This enzyme is an effector of chloramphenicol resistance in bacteria. From Escherichia coli. This protein is used as a marker in many commonly used cloning vectors, such as pACYC184.
   1042..1139    -  promoter       cat promoter: promoter of the E. coli cat gene encoding chloramphenicol acetyltransferase
   1223..1811    +  rep_origin     ori: high-copy-number ColE1/pMB1/pBR322/pUC origin of replication
