[The description below was written by a language model from this plasmid's Addgene catalogue record and pLannotate feature annotations shown in this document.]
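Description:
pMYT011 is a small (about 1.9 kb) part-storage plasmid for modular Golden Gate (MoClo) assembly in Saccharomyces cerevisiae. It is built on the pYTK001 part entry backbone and belongs to the Multiplex Yeast Toolkit (MYT), which extends the Yeast Toolkit (YTK). It is a bacterial cloning vector only. It replicates in E. coli from a high-copy ColE1/pUC-type origin and is selected with chloramphenicol through a cat (chloramphenicol acetyltransferase) gene driven by its native promoter, with a lambda t0 terminator annotated downstream of the marker. No yeast origin, yeast selection marker or coding payload is annotated, as expected for a plasmid meant to hold a single part rather than to function in yeast itself.

The insert is pTet3, a synthetic promoter formatted as a Type 2 part, the position reserved for promoters in the YTK/MYT assembly standard. The feature table marks three short hits in this region: a fragment matching the tight TRE promoter, a tet operator (tetO), and a fragment matching a doxycycline-inducible H1 promoter variant. These matches most likely reflect repeated tetO-type sequences rather than the presence of those mammalian promoters. They suggest a tetracycline-responsive design in which TetR-family regulators bind operator sites, which the name would fit with three operators. The record does not state the core promoter, the exact operator arrangement or which regulator is intended. The cloning sites are also listed as unknown.

The part is intended to be combined with coding sequence, terminator and connector parts to build transcription units with tetracycline- or doxycycline-regulated expression in engineered yeast strains.
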