Addgene plasmid #180664: pMYT011
Purpose: Encodes pTet3 as a Type 2 part to be used in the Dueber YTK and Ellis MYT systems
Depositing lab: Tom Ellis. Depositing organization: Imperial College London. Publication: A Multiplex MoClo Toolkit for Extensive and Flexible Engineering of Saccharomyces cerevisiae. Shaw WM, Khalil AS, Ellis T. ACS Synth Biol. 2023 Nov 6. doi: 10.1021/acssynbio.3c00423. PubMed 37930278.
Backbone
  Vector backbone: pYTK001
  Backbone manufacturer: John Dueber
  Vector type: Synthetic Biology
Growth in bacteria
  Bacterial resistance: Chloramphenicol, 25 μg/mL
  Growth temperature: 37°C
  Growth strain: DH5alpha
  Copy number: High Copy
Gene/Insert
  Gene/Insert name: pTet3
  Species: Synthetic
  Cloning method: Restriction Enzyme; 5′ cloning site Unknown (unknown if destroyed)
Terms and licenses: Academic/Nonprofit Terms; Industry Terms: Not Available to Industry
How to cite: pMYT011 was a gift from Tom Ellis (Addgene plasmid # 180664 ; http://n2t.net/addgene:180664 ; RRID:Addgene_180664)
